Addgene plasmid #213167: SAM-DNMT3A+sgAAVS1_118
Purpose: Vector with sgAAVS1 for induction of global DNA methylation.
Depositing lab: Sefi Rosenbluh. Depositing organization: Monash University. Publication: SAM-DNMT3A, a strategy for induction of genome-wide DNA methylation, identifies DNA methylation as a vulnerability in ER-positive breast cancers. Hosseinpour M, Xi X, Liu L, Malaver-Ortega L, Perlaza-Jimenez L, Joo JE, York HM, Beesley J, Caldon CE, Dugue PA, Dowty JG, Arumugam S, Southey MC, Rosenbluh J. Nat Commun. 2024 Dec 1;15(1):10449. doi: 10.1038/s41467-024-54824-8. PubMed 39617792.
Backbone
  Vector backbone: pXRP_502
  Modifications to backbone: Removal of BsmBI site and insertion of DNMT3A
  Vector type: Mammalian Expression, Lentiviral, CRISPR, Synthetic Biology
  Selectable markers: Puromycin
Growth in bacteria
  Bacterial resistance: Ampicillin, 100 μg/mL
  Growth temperature: 37°C
  Growth strain: NEB Stable
  Copy number: High Copy
Gene/Insert
  Gene/Insert name: sgAAVS1_118
  gRNA/shRNA sequence: CCCAGGCCACCTACTTGGCC
  Species: H. sapiens (human)
Terms and licenses: Academic/Nonprofit Terms; Industry Terms: Not Available to Industry
How to cite: SAM-DNMT3A+sgAAVS1_118 was a gift from Sefi Rosenbluh (Addgene plasmid # 213167 ; http://n2t.net/addgene:213167 ; RRID:Addgene_213167)
