[The description below was written by a language model from this plasmid's Addgene catalogue record and pLannotate feature annotations shown in this document.]
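Description:
SAM-DNMT3A+sgAAVS1_118 is a third-generation-style, self-inactivating lentiviral CRISPR vector built on the pXRP_502 backbone, which the depositor modified by removing a BsmBI site and inserting DNMT3A. The viral portion comprises an RSV promoter driving a truncated HIV-1 5' LTR, the Ψ packaging signal with a gag fragment, the RRE for Rev-dependent export of the genomic RNA, a cPPT/CTS element and a ΔU3 3' LTR, followed by an SV40 poly(A) signal and SV40 origin. In bacteria the plasmid is maintained through a high-copy ColE1/pUC-type origin with ampicillin resistance. An f1 origin and residual lac/T7/T3 cloning elements are also present.

Two expression units sit between the LTRs. A human U6 promoter drives a single guide RNA directed at the human AAVS1 locus. Only part of the S. pyogenes tracrRNA scaffold is annotated, which may reflect a modified scaffold carrying RNA aptamers, although the record does not say so. Downstream, the human PGK promoter drives an open reading frame that begins with the bacteriophage PP7 coat protein, an RNA-binding protein that recognises a cognate hairpin. This is followed, after a residual attB2 fragment, by the catalytic domain of DNA methyltransferase 3A and then puromycin N-acetyltransferase for selecting transduced mammalian cells. How the puromycin marker is linked to the fusion is not annotated.

No Cas9 or dCas9 coding sequence appears in the feature table, so that component would presumably be supplied separately. The stated purpose is induction of global, genome-wide DNA methylation using the SAM-DNMT3A strategy, here paired with a guide against AAVS1.
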