Features (pLannotate 1.2.2; 29 found; start..end, strand, type, name):
      5..231     +  promoter       RSV promoter: Rous sarcoma virus enhancer/promoter
    232..412     +  LTR            5' LTR (truncated): truncated 5' long terminal repeat (LTR) from HIV-1
    459..584     +  misc_feature   HIV-1 Ψ: packaging signal of human immunodeficiency virus type 1
    568..931     +  CDS            HIV-1 gag (fragment): gag protein from human immunodeficiency virus 1; gag
   1077..1310    +  misc_feature   RRE: The Rev response element (RRE) of HIV-1 allows for Rev-dependent mRNA export from the nucleus to the cytoplasm.
   1687..1713    +  CDS            Rev (fragment): human immunodeficiency virus 1 (HIV-1) Rev protein; rev; enhances nuclear export of unspliced and incompletely spliced viral mRNAs
   1717..1957    +  promoter       U6 promoter: RNA polymerase III promoter for human U6 snRNA
   2121..2185    +  misc_RNA       tracrRNA (fragment): trans-activating CRISPR RNA for the Streptococcus pyogenes CRISPR/Cas9 system
   2234..2351    +  misc_feature   cPPT/CTS: central polypurine tract and central termination sequence of HIV-1
   2410..2910    +  promoter       hPGK promoter: human phosphoglycerate kinase 1 promoter
   3011..3373    +  CDS            COAT_BPPP7: Experimental evidence at protein level: Swiss-Prot protein existence level 1. Forms the phage shell; binds to the phage RNA. From Pseudomonas phage PP7 (Bacteriophage PP7).
   3381..3398    -  protein_bind   attB2 (fragment): mutant version of attB; core recombination site for the Gateway® BP reaction BP Clonase™
   3478..4381    +  CDS            DNMT3A catalytic domain (fragment): catalytic domain of DNA methyltransferase 3A
   4478..5074    +  CDS            PuroR (fragment): puromycin N-acetyltransferase; pac from Streptomyces; confers resistance to puromycin
   5100..5162    +  CDS            nef (fragment): NEF_HV1Z2 - Experimental evidence at protein level: Swiss-Prot protein existence level 1. Extracellular Nef protein targets CD4(+) T-lymphocytes for apoptosis by interacting with CXCR4 surface receptors. From Human immunodeficiency virus type 1 group M subtype D (isolate Z2/CDC-Z34) (HIV-1).
   5164..5397    +  LTR            3' LTR (ΔU3): self-inactivating 3' long terminal repeat (LTR) from HIV-1
   5475..5596    +  polyA_signal   SV40 poly(A) signal: SV40 polyadenylation signal
   5636..5771    +  rep_origin     SV40 ori: SV40 origin of replication
   5792..5810    -  promoter       T7 promoter: promoter for bacteriophage T7 RNA polymerase
   5818..5973    +  CDS            lacZα (fragment): LacZα fragment of β-galactosidase; lacZ fragment
   5978..6406    +  rep_origin     f1 ori (sequence partly withheld): f1 bacteriophage origin of replication; arrow indicates direction of (+) strand synthesis
   6459..6563    +  promoter       AmpR promoter: bla
   6564..7424    +  CDS            AmpR: β-lactamase; bla; confers resistance to ampicillin, carbenicillin, and related antibiotics
   7595..8183    +  rep_origin     ori: high-copy-number ColE1/pMB1/pBR322/pUC origin of replication
   8366..8458    +  CDS            lacI (fragment): lac repressor; lacI; The lac repressor binds to the lac operator to inhibit transcription in E. coli. This inhibition can be relieved by adding lactose or isopropyl-β-D-thiogalactopyranoside (IPTG).
   8471..8492    +  protein_bind   CAP binding site: CAP binding activates transcription in the presence of cAMP. E. coli catabolite activator protein
   8507..8537    +  promoter       lac promoter: promoter for the E. coli lac operon
   8545..8561    +  protein_bind   lac operator: The lac repressor binds to the lac operator to inhibit transcription in E. coli. This inhibition can be relieved by adding lactose or isopropyl-β-D-thiogalactopyranoside (IPTG). lac repressor encoded by lacI
   8606..8624    +  promoter       T3 promoter: promoter for bacteriophage T3 RNA polymerase
>Addgene plasmid #213167 | SAM-DNMT3A+sgAAVS1_118 | addgene full sequence | sequence record 425231 | Addgene NGS Result
TTAATGTAGTCTTATGCAATACTCTTGTAGTCTTGCAACATGGTAACGATGAGTTAGCAACATGCCTTAC
AAGGAGAGAAAAAGCACCGTGCATGCCGATTGGTGGAAGTAAGGTGGTACGATCGTGCCTTATTAGGAAG
GCAACAGACGGGTCTGACATGGATTGGACGAACCACTGAATTGCCGCATTGCAGAGATATTGTATTTAAG
TGCCTAGCTCGATACATAAACGGGTCTCTCTGGTTAGACCAGATCTGAGCCTGGGAGCTCTCTGGCTAAC
TAGGGAACCCACTGCTTAAGCCTCAATAAAGCTTGCCTTGAGTGCTTCAAGTAGTGTGTGCCCGTCTGTT
GTGTGACTCTGGTAACTAGAGATCCCTCAGACCCTTTTAGTCAGTGTGGAAAATCTCTAGCAGTGGCGCC
CGAACAGGGACTTGAAAGCGAAAGGGAAACCAGAGGAGCTCTCTCGACGCAGGACTCGGCTTGCTGAAGC
GCGCACGGCAAGAGGCGAGGGGCGGCGACTGGTGAGTACGCCAAAAATTTTGACTAGCGGAGGCTAGAAG
GAGAGAGATGGGTGCGAGAGCGTCAGTATTAAGCGGGGGAGAATTAGATCGCGATGGGAAAAAATTCGGT
TAAGGCCAGGGGGAAAGAAAAAATATAAATTAAAACATATAGTATGGGCAAGCAGGGAGCTAGAACGATT
CGCAGTTAATCCTGGCCTGTTAGAAACATCAGAAGGCTGTAGACAAATACTGGGACAGCTACAACCATCC
CTTCAGACAGGATCAGAAGAACTTAGATCATTATATAATACAGTAGCAACCCTCTATTGTGTGCATCAAA
GGATAGAGATAAAAGACACCAAGGAAGCTTTAGACAAGATAGAGGAAGAGCAAAACAAAAGTAAGACCAC
CGCACAGCAAGCGGCCGCTGATCTTCAGACCTGGAGGAGGAGATATGAGGGACAATTGGAGAAGTGAATT
ATATAAATATAAAGTAGTAAAAATTGAACCATTAGGAGTAGCACCCACCAAGGCAAAGAGAAGAGTGGTG
CAGAGAGAAAAAAGAGCAGTGGGAATAGGAGCTTTGTTCCTTGGGTTCTTGGGAGCAGCAGGAAGCACTA
TGGGCGCAGCGTCAATGACGCTGACGGTACAGGCCAGACAATTATTGTCTGGTATAGTGCAGCAGCAGAA
CAATTTGCTGAGGGCTATTGAGGCGCAACAGCATCTGTTGCAACTCACAGTCTGGGGCATCAAGCAGCTC
CAGGCAAGAATCCTGGCTGTGGAAAGATACCTAAAGGATCAACAGCTCCTGGGGATTTGGGGTTGCTCTG
GAAAACTCATTTGCACCACTGCTGTGCCTTGGAATGCTAGTTGGAGTAATAAATCTCTGGAACAGATTTG
GAATCACACGACCTGGATGGAGTGGGACAGAGAAATTAACAATTACACAAGCTTAATACACTCCTTAATT
GAAGAATCGCAAAACCAGCAAGAAAAGAATGAACAAGAATTATTGGAATTAGATAAATGGGCAAGTTTGT
GGAATTGGTTTAACATAACAAATTGGCTGTGGTATATAAAATTATTCATAATGATAGTAGGAGGCTTGGT
AGGTTTAAGAATAGTTTTTGCTGTACTTTCTATAGTGAATAGAGTTAGGCAGGGATATTCACCATTATCG
TTTCAGACCCACCTCCCAACCCCGAGGGGACCCAGAGAGGGCCTATTTCCCATGATTCCTTCATATTTGC
ATATACGATACAAGGCTGTTAGAGAGATAATTAGAATTAATTTGACTGTAAACACAAAGATATTAGTACA
AAATACGTGACGTAGAAAGTAATAATTTCTTGGGTAGTTTGCAGTTTTAAAATTATGTTTTAAAATGGAC
TATCATATGCTTACCGTAACTTGAAAGTATTTCGATTTCTTGGCTTTATATATCTTGTGGAAAGGACGAA
ACACCGCCCAGGCCACCTACTTGGCCGTTTAAGAGCTATGCTGCGAATACGAGGGAGCAGACGATATGGC
GTCGCTCCTCTCCACGAGAGCATATGGGCTCCGTGGTCTCGTACACCATCAGGGTACGTATCAGACACCA
TCAGGGTCTGCTCGTATTCGCAGCATAGCAAGTTTAAATAAGGCTAGTCCGTTATCAACTTGAAAAAGTG
GCACCGAGTCGGTGCTTTTTTTGAATTCTAGATCTTGAGACAAATGGCAGTATTCATCCACAATTTTAAA
AGAAAAGGGGGGATTGGGGGGTACAGTGCAGGGGAAAGAATAGTAGACATAATAGCAACAGACATACAAA
CTAAAGAATTACAAAAACAAATTACAAAAATTCAAAATTTTCGGGTTTATTACAGGGACAGCAGAGATCC
ACTTTGGCGCCGGCTCGAGGGGGCCCGGGTTGCGCCTTTTCCAAGGCAGCCCTGGGTTTGCGCAGGGACG
CGGCTGCTCTGGGCGTGGTTCCGGGAAACGCAGCGGCGCCGACCCTGGGTCTCGCACATTCTTCACGTCC
GTTCGCAGCGTCACCCGGATCTTCGCCGCTACCCTTGTGGGCCCCCCGGCGACGCTTCCTGCTCCGCCCC
TAAGTCGGGAAGGTTCCTTGCGGTTCGCGGCGTGCCGGACGTGACAAACGGAAGCCGCACGTCTTACTAG
TACCCTCGCAGACGGACAGCGCCAGGGAGCAATGGCAGCGCGCCGACCGCGATGGGCTGTGGCCAATAGC
GGCTGCTCAGCAGGGCGCGCCGAGAGCAGCGGCCGGGAAGGGGCGGTGCGGGAGGCGGGGTGTGGGGCGG
TAGTGTGGGCCCTGTTCCTGCCCGCGCGGTGTTCCGCATTCTGCAAGCCTCCGGAGCGCACGTCGGCAGT
CGGCTCCCTCGTTGACCGAATCACCGACCTCTCTCCCCAGGGGGATCCAACTTAAGCTTGCCACCATGTC
GCGGAGGCGGCACAGCTACGAGAACGATGGTGGACAACCTCACAAAAGGAGGAAGACGTCTATGCTAGCC
TCCAAAACCATCGTTCTTTCGGTCGGCGAGGCTACTCGCACTCTGACTGAGATCCAGTCCACCGCAGACC
GTCAGATCTTCGAAGAGAAGGTCGGGCCTCTGGTGGGTCGGCTGCGCCTCACGGCTTCGCTCCGTCAAAA
CGGAGCCAAGACCGCGTATCGAGTCAACCTAAAACTGGATCAGGCGGACGTCGTTGATTCCGGACTTCCG
AAAGTGCGCTACACTCAGGTATGGTCGCACGACGTGACAATCGTTGCGAATAGCACCGAGGCCTCGCGCA
AATCGTTGTACGATTTGACCAAGTCCCTCGTCGCGACCTCGCAGGTCGAAGATCTTGTCGTCAACCTTGT
GCCGCTGGGCCGTTCTTCAACTTTCTTGTACAAAGTGGGCGGAGGAGGTGGAAGCGGAGGAGGAGGAAGC
GGAGGAGGAGGTAGCGGACCTAAGAAAAAGAGGAAGGTGGCGGCCGCTAACCACGACCAGGAATTTGACC
CTCCAAAGGTTTACCCACCTGTCCCAGCTGAGAAGAGGAAGCCCATCCGGGTGCTGTCTCTCTTTGATGG
AATCGCTACAGGGCTCCTGGTGCTGAAGGACTTGGGCATTCAGGTGGACCGCTACATTGCCTCGGAGGTG
TGTGAGGACTCCATCACGGTGGGCATGGTGCGGCACCAGGGGAAGATCATGTACGTCGGGGACGTCCGCA
GCGTCACACAGAAGCATATCCAGGAGTGGGGCCCATTCGATCTGGTGATTGGGGGCAGTCCCTGCAATGA
CCTCTCCATCGTCAACCCTGCTCGCAAGGGCCTCTACGAGGGCACTGGCCGGCTCTTCTTTGAGTTCTAC
CGCCTCCTGCATGATGCGCGGCCCAAGGAGGGAGATGATCGCCCCTTCTTCTGGCTCTTTGAGAATGTGG
TGGCCATGGGCGTTAGTGACAAGAGGGACATCTCGCGATTTCTCGAGTCCAACCCTGTGATGATTGATGC
CAAAGAAGTGTCAGCTGCACACAGGGCCCGCTACTTCTGGGGTAACCTTCCCGGTATGAACAGGCCGTTG
GCATCCACTGTGAATGATAAGCTGGAGCTGCAGGAGTGTCTGGAGCATGGCAGGATAGCCAAGTTCAGCA
AAGTGAGGACCATTACTACGAGGTCAAACTCCATAAAGCAGGGCAAAGACCAGCATTTTCCTGTCTTCAT
GAATGAGAAAGAGGACATCTTATGGTGCACTGAAATGGAAAGGGTATTTGGTTTCCCAGTCCACTATACT
GACGTGTCCAACATGAGCCGCTTGGCGAGGCAGAGACTGCTGGGCCGGTCATGGAGCGTGCCAGTCATCC
GCCACCTCTTCGCTCCGCTGAAGGAGTATTTTGCGTGTGTGTGTACAGGCAGTGGAGAGGGCAGAGGAAG
TCTGCTAACATGCGGTGACGTCGAGGAGAATCCTGGCCCAGGTACCACAGATCCACCGGAGCTTACCATG
ACCGAGTACAAGCCCACGGTGCGCCTCGCCACCCGCGACGACGTCCCCAGGGCCGTACGCACCCTCGCCG
CCGCGTTCGCCGACTACCCCGCCACGCGCCACACCGTCGATCCGGACCGCCACATCGAGCGGGTCACCGA
GCTGCAAGAACTCTTCCTCACGCGCGTCGGGCTCGACATCGGCAAGGTGTGGGTCGCGGACGACGGCGCC
GCCGTGGCGGTCTGGACCACGCCGGAGAGCGTCGAAGCGGGGGCGGTGTTCGCCGAGATCGGCCCGCGCA
TGGCCGAGTTGAGCGGTTCCCGGCTGGCCGCGCAGCAACAGATGGAAGGCCTCCTGGCGCCGCACCGGCC
CAAGGAGCCCGCGTGGTTCCTGGCCACCGTCGGCGTTTCGCCCGACCACCAGGGCAAGGGTCTGGGCAGC
GCCGTCGTGCTCCCCGGAGTGGAGGCGGCCGAGCGCGCCGGGGTGCCCGCCTTCCTGGAGACCTCCGCGC
CCCGCAACCTCCCCTTCTACGAGCGGCTCGGCTTCACCGTCACCGCCGACGTCGAGGTGCCCGAAGGACC
GCGCACCTGGTGCATGACCCGCAAGCCCGGTGCCGCTAGCTGAACGCGTTAAGTCGACTTTAAGACCAAT
GACTTACAAGGCAGCTGTAGATCTTAGCCACTTTTTAAAAGAAAAGGGGGGACTGGAAGGGCTAATTCAC
TCCCAACGAAGACAAGATCTGCTTTTTGCTTGTACTGGGTCTCTCTGGTTAGACCAGATCTGAGCCTGGG
AGCTCTCTGGCTAACTAGGGAACCCACTGCTTAAGCCTCAATAAAGCTTGCCTTGAGTGCTTCAAGTAGT
GTGTGCCCGTCTGTTGTGTGACTCTGGTAACTAGAGATCCCTCAGACCCTTTTAGTCAGTGTGGAAAATC
TCTAGCAGTACGTATAGTAGTTCATGTCATCTTATTATTCAGTATTTATAACTTGCAAAGAAATGAATAT
CAGAGAGTGAGAGGAACTTGTTTATTGCAGCTTATAATGGTTACAAATAAAGCAATAGCATCACAAATTT
CACAAATAAAGCATTTTTTTCACTGCATTCTAGTTGTGGTTTGTCCAAACTCATCAATGTATCTTATCAT
GTCTGGCTCTAGCTATCCCGCCCCTAACTCCGCCCATCCCGCCCCTAACTCCGCCCAGTTCCGCCCATTC
TCCGCCCCATGGCTGACTAATTTTTTTTATTTATGCAGAGGCCGAGGCCGCCTCGGCCTCTGAGCTATTC
CAGAAGTAGTGAGGAGGCTTTTTTGGAGGCCTAGGGACGTACCCAATTCGCCCTATAGTGAGTCGTATTA
CGCGCGCTCACTGGCCGTCGTTTTACAACGTCGTGACTGGGAAAACCCTGGCGTTACCCAACTTAATCGC
CTTGCAGCACATCCCCCTTTCGCCAGCTGGCGTAATAGCGAAGAGGCCCGCACCGATCGCCCTTCCCAAC
AGTTGCGCAGCCTGAATGGCGAATGGG
[124 nt withheld, positions 5978-6101]
C
[91 nt withheld, positions 6103-6193]
A
[49 nt withheld, positions 6195-6243]
CCTTTGACGTTGGAGTCCACGTTCTTT
[37 nt withheld, positions 6271-6307]
ACCCTATCTCGGTCTATTCTTTTGATTTATAAGGGATTTTGCCGATTTCGGCCTATTGGTTAAAAAATGA
GCTGATTTAACAAAAATTTAACGCGAATTTTAACAAAATATTAACGCTTACAATTTAGGTGGCACTTTTC
GGGGAAATGTGCGCGGAACCCCTATTTGTTTATTTTTCTAAATACATTCAAATATGTATCCGCTCATGAG
ACAATAACCCTGATAAATGCTTCAATAATATTGAAAAAGGAAGAGTATGAGTATTCAACATTTCCGTGTC
GCCCTTATTCCCTTTTTTGCGGCATTTTGCCTTCCTGTTTTTGCTCACCCAGAAACGCTGGTGAAAGTAA
AAGATGCTGAAGATCAGTTGGGTGCACGAGTGGGTTACATCGAACTGGATCTCAACAGCGGTAAGATCCT
TGAGAGTTTTCGCCCCGAAGAACGTTTTCCAATGATGAGCACTTTTAAAGTTCTGCTATGTGGCGCGGTA
TTATCCCGTATTGACGCCGGGCAAGAGCAACTCGGTCGCCGCATACACTATTCTCAGAATGACTTGGTTG
AGTACTCACCAGTCACAGAAAAGCATCTTACGGATGGCATGACAGTAAGAGAATTATGCAGTGCTGCCAT
AACCATGAGTGATAACACTGCGGCCAACTTACTTCTGACAACGATCGGAGGACCGAAGGAGCTAACCGCT
TTTTTGCACAACATGGGGGATCATGTAACTCGCCTTGATCGTTGGGAACCGGAGCTGAATGAAGCCATAC
CAAACGACGAGCGTGACACCACGATGCCTGTAGCAATGGCAACAACGTTGCGCAAACTATTAACTGGCGA
ACTACTTACTCTAGCTTCCCGGCAACAATTAATAGACTGGATGGAGGCGGATAAAGTTGCAGGACCACTT
CTGCGCTCGGCCCTTCCGGCTGGCTGGTTTATTGCTGATAAATCTGGAGCCGGTGAGCGTGGGTCTCGCG
GTATCATTGCAGCACTGGGGCCAGATGGTAAGCCCTCCCGTATCGTAGTTATCTACACGACGGGGAGTCA
GGCAACTATGGATGAACGAAATAGACAGATCGCTGAGATAGGTGCCTCACTGATTAAGCATTGGTAACTG
TCAGACCAAGTTTACTCATATATACTTTAGATTGATTTAAAACTTCATTTTTAATTTAAAAGGATCTAGG
TGAAGATCCTTTTTGATAATCTCATGACCAAAATCCCTTAACGTGAGTTTTCGTTCCACTGAGCGTCAGA
CCCCGTAGAAAAGATCAAAGGATCTTCTTGAGATCCTTTTTTTCTGCGCGTAATCTGCTGCTTGCAAACA
AAAAAACCACCGCTACCAGCGGTGGTTTGTTTGCCGGATCAAGAGCTACCAACTCTTTTTCCGAAGGTAA
CTGGCTTCAGCAGAGCGCAGATACCAAATACTGTTCTTCTAGTGTAGCCGTAGTTAGGCCACCACTTCAA
GAACTCTGTAGCACCGCCTACATACCTCGCTCTGCTAATCCTGTTACCAGTGGCTGCTGCCAGTGGCGAT
AAGTCGTGTCTTACCGGGTTGGACTCAAGACGATAGTTACCGGATAAGGCGCAGCGGTCGGGCTGAACGG
GGGGTTCGTGCACACAGCCCAGCTTGGAGCGAACGACCTACACCGAACTGAGATACCTACAGCGTGAGCT
ATGAGAAAGCGCCACGCTTCCCGAAGGGAGAAAGGCGGACAGGTATCCGGTAAGCGGCAGGGTCGGAACA
GGAGAGCGCACGAGGGAGCTTCCAGGGGGAAACGCCTGGTATCTTTATAGTCCTGTCGGGTTTCGCCACC
TCTGACTTGAGCGTCGATTTTTGTGATGCTCGTCAGGGGGGCGGAGCCTATGGAAAAACGCCAGCAACGC
GGCCTTTTTACGGTTCCTGGCCTTTTGCTGGCCTTTTGCTCACATGTTCTTTCCTGCGTTATCCCCTGAT
TCTGTGGATAACCGTATTACCGCCTTTGAGTGAGCTGATACCGCTCGCCGCAGCCGAACGACCGAGCGCA
GCGAGTCAGTGAGCGAGGAAGCGGAAGAGCGCCCAATACGCAAACCGCCTCTCCCCGCGCGTTGGCCGAT
TCATTAATGCAGCTGGCACGACAGGTTTCCCGACTGGAAAGCGGGCAGTGAGCGCAACGCAATTAATGTG
AGTTAGCTCACTCATTAGGCACCCCAGGCTTTACACTTTATGCTTCCGGCTCGTATGTTGTGTGGAATTG
TGAGCGGATAACAATTTCACACAGGAAACAGCTATGACCATGATTACGCCAAGCGCGCAATTAACCCTCA
CTAAAGGGAACAAAAGCTGGAGCTGCAAGC
